>Addgene plasmid #108542 | pLenti-EF1a-Luciferase-IRES-Blast-WPRE | addgene full sequence | sequence record 208671 | Addgene NGS Result
AATGTAGTCTTATGCAATACTCTTGTAGTCTTGCAACATGGTAACGATGAGTTAGCAACATGCCTTACAA
GGAGAGAAAAAGCACCGTGCATGCCGATTGGTGGAAGTAAGGTGGTACGATCGTGCCTTATTAGGAAGGC
AACAGACGGGTCTGACATGGATTGGACGAACCACTGAATTGCCGCATTGCAGAGATATTGTATTTAAGTG
CCTAGCTCGATACATAAACGGGTCTCTCTGGTTAGACCAGATCTGAGCCTGGGAGCTCTCTGGCTAACTA
GGGAACCCACTGCTTAAGCCTCAATAAAGCTTGCCTTGAGTGCTTCAAGTAGTGTGTGCCCGTCTGTTGT
GTGACTCTGGTAACTAGAGATCCCTCAGACCCTTTTAGTCAGTGTGGAAAATCTCTAGCAGTGGCGCCCG
AACAGGGACTTGAAAGCGAAAGGGAAACCAGAGGAGCTCTCTCGACGCAGGACTCGGCTTGCTGAAGCGC
GCACGGCAAGAGGCGAGGGGCGGCGACTGGTGAGTACGCCAAAAATTTTGACTAGCGGAGGCTAGAAGGA
GAGAGATGGGTGCGAGAGCGTCAGTATTAAGCGGGGGAGAATTAGATCGCGATGGGAAAAAATTCGGTTA
AGGCCAGGGGGAAAGAAAAAATATAAATTAAAACATATAGTATGGGCAAGCAGGGAGCTAGAACGATTCG
CAGTTAATCCTGGCCTGTTAGAAACATCAGAAGGCTGTAGACAAATACTGGGACAGCTACAACCATCCCT
TCAGACAGGATCAGAAGAACTTAGATCATTATATAATACAGTAGCAACCCTCTATTGTGTGCATCAAAGG
ATAGAGATAAAAGACACCAAGGAAGCTTTAGACAAGATAGAGGAAGAGCAAAACAAAAGTAAGACCACCG
CACAGCAAGCGGCCGCTGATCTTCAGACCTGGAGGAGGAGATATGAGGGACAATTGGAGAAGTGAATTAT
ATAAATATAAAGTAGTAAAAATTGAACCATTAGGAGTAGCACCCACCAAGGCAAAGAGAAGAGTGGTGCA
GAGAGAAAAAAGAGCAGTGGGAATAGGAGCTTTGTTCCTTGGGTTCTTGGGAGCAGCAGGAAGCACTATG
GGCGCAGCGTCAATGACGCTGACGGTACAGGCCAGACAATTATTGTCTGGTATAGTGCAGCAGCAGAACA
ATTTGCTGAGGGCTATTGAGGCGCAACAGCATCTGTTGCAACTCACAGTCTGGGGCATCAAGCAGCTCCA
GGCAAGAATCCTGGCTGTGGAAAGATACCTAAAGGATCAACAGCTCCTGGGGATTTGGGGTTGCTCTGGA
AAACTCATTTGCACCACTGCTGTGCCTTGGAATGCTAGTTGGAGTAATAAATCTCTGGAACAGATTTGGA
ATCACACGACCTGGATGGAGTGGGACAGAGAAATTAACAATTACACAAGCTTAATACACTCCTTAATTGA
AGAATCGCAAAACCAGCAAGAAAAGAATGAACAAGAATTATTGGAATTAGATAAATGGGCAAGTTTGTGG
AATTGGTTTAACATAACAAATTGGCTGTGGTATATAAAATTATTCATAATGATAGTAGGAGGCTTGGTAG
GTTTAAGAATAGTTTTTGCTGTACTTTCTATAGTGAATAGAGTTAGGCAGGGATATTCACCATTATCGTT
TCAGACCCACCTCCCAACCCCGAGGGGACCCGACAGGCCCGAAGGAATAGAAGAAGAAGGTGGAGAGAGA
GACAGAGACAGATCCATTCGATTAGTGAACGGATCTCGACGGTATCGCTAGCTTTTAAAAGAAAAGGGGG
GATTGGGGGGTACAGTGCAGGGGAAAGAATAGTAGACATAATAGCAACAGACATACAAACTAAAGAATTA
CAAAAACAAATTACAAAAATTCAAAATTTTACTAGTATCAACTTTGTATAGAAAAGTTGGGCTCCGGTGC
CCGTCAGTGGGCAGAGCGCACATCGCCCACAGTCCCCGAGAAGTTGGGGGGAGGGGTCGGCAATTGAACC
GGTGCCTAGAGAAGGTGGCGCGGGGTAAACTGGGAAAGTGATGTCGTGTACTGGCTCCGCCTTTTTCCCG
AGGGTGGGGGAGAACCGTATATAAGTGCAGTAGTCGCCGTGAACGTTCTTTTTCGCAACGGGTTTGCCGC
CAGAACACAGGTAAGTGCCGTGTGTGGTTCCCGCGGGCCTGGCCTCTTTACGGGTTATGGCCCTTGCGTG
CCTTGAATTACTTCCACCTGGCTGCAGTACGTGATTCTTGATCCCGAGCTTCGGGTTGGAAGTGGGTGGG
AGAGTTCGAGGCCTTGCGCTTAAGGAGCCCCTTCGCCTCGTGCTTGAGTTGAGGCCTGGCCTGGGCGCTG
GGGCCGCCGCGTGCGAATCTGGTGGCACCTTCGCGCCTGTCTCGCTGCTTTCGATAAGTCTCTAGCCATT
TAAAATTTTTGATGACCTGCTGCGACGCTTTTTTTCTGGCAAGATAGTCTTGTAAATGCGGGCCAAGATC
TGCACACTGGTATTTCGGTTTTTGGGGCCGCGGGCGGCGACGGGGCCCGTGCGTCCCAGCGCACATGTTC
GGCGAGGCGGGGCCTGCGAGCGCGGCCACCGAGAATCGGACGGGGGTAGTCTCAAGCTGGCCGGCCTGCT
CTGGTGCCTGGTCTCGCGCCGCCGTGTATCGCCCCGCCCTGGGCGGCAAGGCTGGCCCGGTCGGCACCAG
TTGCGTGAGCGGAAAGATGGCCGCTTCCCGGCCCTGCTGCAGGGAGCTCAAAATGGAGGACGCGGCGCTC
GGGAGAGCGGGCGGGTGAGTCACCCACACAAAGGAAAAGGGCCTTTCCGTCCTCAGCCGTCGCTTCATGT
GACTCCACGGAGTACCGGGCGCCGTCCAGGCACCTCGATTAGTTCTCGAGCTTTTGGAGTACGTCGTCTT
TAGGTTGGGGGGAGGGGTTTTATGCGATGGAGTTTCCCCACACTGAGTGGGTGGAGACTGAAGTTAGGCC
AGCTTGGCACTTGATGTAATTCTCCTTGGAATTTGCCCTTTTTGAGTTTGGATCTTGGTTCATTCTCAAG
CCTCAGACAGTGGTTCAAAGTTTTTTTCTTCCATTTCAGGTGTCGTGACAAGTTTGTACAAAAAAGCAGG
CTGCCACCATGGAAGACGCCAAAAACATAAAGAAAGGCCCGGCGCCATTCTATCCGCTAGAGGATGGAAC
CGCTGGAGAGCAACTGCATAAGGCTATGAAGAGATACGCCCTGGTTCCTGGAACAATTGCTTTTACAGAT
GCACATATCGAGGTGAACATCACGTACGCGGAATACTTCGAAATGTCCGTTCGGTTGGCAGAAGCTATGA
AACGATATGGGCTGAATACAAATCACAGAATCGTCGTATGCAGTGAAAACTCTCTTCAATTCTTTATGCC
GGTGTTGGGCGCGTTATTTATCGGAGTTGCAGTTGCGCCCGCGAACGACATTTATAATGAACGTGAATTG
CTCAACAGTATGAACATTTCGCAGCCTACCGTAGTGTTTGTTTCCAAAAAGGGGTTGCAAAAAATTTTGA
ACGTGCAAAAAAAATTACCAATAATCCAGAAAATTATTATCATGGATTCTAAAACGGATTACCAGGGATT
TCAGTCGATGTACACGTTCGTCACATCTCATCTACCTCCCGGTTTTAATGAATACGATTTTGTACCAGAG
TCCTTTGATCGTGACAAAACAATTGCACTGATAATGAACTCCTCTGGATCTACTGGGTTACCTAAGGGTG
TGGCCCTTCCGCATAGAACTGCCTGCGTCAGATTCTCGCATGCCAGAGATCCTATTTTTGGCAATCAAAT
CATTCCGGATACTGCGATTTTAAGTGTTGTTCCATTCCATCACGGTTTTGGAATGTTTACTACACTCGGA
TATTTGATATGTGGATTTCGAGTCGTCTTAATGTATAGATTTGAAGAAGAGCTGTTTTTACGATCCCTTC
AGGATTACAAAATTCAAAGTGCGTTGCTAGTACCAACCCTATTTTCATTCTTCGCCAAAAGCACTCTGAT
TGACAAATACGATTTATCTAATTTACACGAAATTGCTTCTGGGGGCGCACCTCTTTCGAAAGAAGTCGGG
GAAGCGGTTGCAAAACGCTTCCATCTTCCAGGGATACGACAAGGATATGGGCTCACTGAGACTACATCAG
CTATTCTGATTACACCCGAGGGGGATGATAAACCGGGCGCGGTCGGTAAAGTTGTTCCATTTTTTGAAGC
GAAGGTTGTGGATCTGGATACCGGGAAAACGCTGGGCGTTAATCAGAGAGGCGAATTATGTGTCAGAGGA
CCTATGATTATGTCCGGTTATGTAAACAATCCGGAAGCGACCAACGCCTTGATTGACAAGGATGGATGGC
TACATTCTGGAGACATAGCTTACTGGGACGAAGACGAACACTTCTTCATAGTTGACCGCTTGAAGTCTTT
AATTAAATACAAAGGATACCAGGTGGCCCCCGCTGAATTGGAGTCGATATTGTTACAACACCCCAACATC
TTCGACGCGGGCGTGGCAGGTCTTCCCGACGATGACGCCGGTGAACTTCCCGCCGCCGTTGTTGTTTTGG
AGCACGGAAAGACGATGACGGAAAAAGAGATCGTGGATTACGTCGCCAGTCAAGTAACAACCGCGAAAAA
GTTGCGCGGAGGAGTTGTGTTTGTGGACGAAGTACCGAAAGGTCTTACCGGAAAACTCGACGCAAGAAAA
ATCAGAGAGATCCTCATAAAGGCCAAGAAGGGCGGAAAGTCCAAATTGTAAACCCAGCTTTCTTGTACAA
AGTGGGCCCCTCTCCCTCCCCCCCCCCTAACGTTACTGGCCGAAGCCGCTTGGAATAAGGCCGGTGTGCG
TTTGTCTATATGTTATTTTCCACCATATTGCCGTCTTTTGGCAATGTGAGGGCCCGGAAACCTGGCCCTG
TCTTCTTGACGAGCATTCCTAGGGGTCTTTCCCCTCTCGCCAAAGGAATGCAAGGTCTGTTGAATGTCGT
GAAGGAAGCAGTTCCTCTGGAAGCTTCTTGAAGACAAACAACGTCTGTAGCGACCCTTTGCAGGCAGCGG
AACCCCCCACCTGGCGACAGGTGCCTCTGCGGCCAAAAGCCACGTGTATAAGATACACCTGCAAAGGCGG
CACAACCCCAGTGCCACGTTGTGAGTTGGATAGTTGTGGAAAGAGTCAAATGGCTCTCCTCAAGCGTATT
CAACAAGGGGCTGAAGGATGCCCAGAAGGTACCCCATTGTATGGGATCTGATCTGGGGCCTCGGTGCACA
TGCTTTACATGTGTTTAGTCGAGGTTAAAAAAACGTCTAGGCCCCCCGAACCACGGGGACGTGGTTTTCC
TTTGAAAAACACGATGATAATATGGCCACAACCATGGCCAAGCCTTTGTCTCAAGAAGAATCCACCCTCA
TTGAAAGAGCAACGGCTACAATCAACAGCATCCCCATCTCTGAAGACTACAGCGTCGCCAGCGCAGCTCT
CTCTAGCGACGGCCGCATCTTCACTGGTGTCAATGTATATCATTTTACTGGGGGACCTTGTGCAGAACTC
GTGGTGCTGGGCACTGCTGCTGCTGCGGCAGCTGGCAACCTGACTTGTATCGTCGCGATCGGAAATGAGA
ACAGGGGCATCTTGAGCCCCTGCGGACGGTGCCGACAGGTGCTTCTCGATCTGCATCCTGGGATCAAAGC
CATAGTGAAGGACAGTGATGGACAGCCGACGGCAGTTGGGATTCGTGAATTGCTGCCCTCTGGTTATGTG
TGGGAGGGCTAACAACTTTATTATACATAGTTGATCAATTCCGATAATCAACCTCTGGATTACAAAATTT
GTGAAAGATTGACTGGTATTCTTAACTATGTTGCTCCTTTTACGCTATGTGGATACGCTGCTTTAATGCC
TTTGTATCATGCTATTGCTTCCCGTATGGCTTTCATTTTCTCCTCCTTGTATAAATCCTGGTTGCTGTCT
CTTTATGAGGAGTTGTGGCCCGTTGTCAGGCAACGTGGCGTGGTGTGCACTGTGTTTGCTGACGCAACCC
CCACTGGTTGGGGCATTGCCACCACCTGTCAGCTCCTTTCCGGGACTTTCGCTTTCCCCCTCCCTATTGC
CACGGCGGAACTCATCGCCGCCTGCCTTGCCCGCTGCTGGACAGGGGCTCGGCTGTTGGGCACTGACAAT
TCCGTGGTGTTGTCGGGGAAGCTGACGTCCTTTCCATGGCTGCTCGCCTGTGTTGCCACCTGGATTCTGC
GCGGGACGTCCTTCTGCTACGTCCCTTCGGCCCTCAATCCAGCGGACCTTCCTTCCCGCGGCCTGCTGCC
GGCTCTGCGGCCTCTTCCGCGTCTTCGCCTTCGCCCTCAGACGAGTCGGATCTCCCTTTGGGCCGCCTCC
CCGCATCGGGAATTCCCGCGGTTCGCTTTAAGACCAATGACTTACAAGGCAGCTGTAGATCTTAGCCACT
TTTTAAAAGAAAAGGGGGGACTGGAAGGGCTAATTCACTCCCAACGAAGACAAGATCTGCTTTTTGCTTG
TACTGGGTCTCTCTGGTTAGACCAGATCTGAGCCTGGGAGCTCTCTGGCTAACTAGGGAACCCACTGCTT
AAGCCTCAATAAAGCTTGCCTTGAGTGCTTCAAGTAGTGTGTGCCCGTCTGTTGTGTGACTCTGGTAACT
AGAGATCCCTCAGACCCTTTTAGTCAGTGTGGAAAATCTCTAGCAGTAGTAGTTCATGTCATCTTATTAT
TCAGTATTTATAACTTGCAAAGAAATGAATATCAGAGAGTGAGAGGAACTTGTTTATTGCAGCTTATAAT
GGTTACAAATAAAGCAATAGCATCACAAATTTCACAAATAAAGCATTTTTTTCACTGCATTCTAGTTGTG
GTTTGTCCAAACTCATCAATGTATCTTATCATGTCTGGCTCTAGCTATCCCGCCCCTAACTCCGCCCATC
CCGCCCCTAACTCCGCCCAGTTCCGCCCATTCTCCGCCCCATGGCTGACTAATTTTTTTTATTTATGCAG
AGGCCGAGGCCGCCTCGGCCTCTGAGCTATTCCAGAAGTAGTGAGGAGGCTTTTTTGGAGGCCTAGGGAC
GTACCCAATTCGCCCTATAGTGAGTCGTATTACGCGCGCTCACTGGCCGTCGTTTTACAACGTCGTGACT
GGGAAAACCCTGGCGTTACCCAACTTAATCGCCTTGCAGCACATCCCCCTTTCGCCAGCTGGCGTAATAG
CGAAGAGGCCCGCACCGATCGCCCTTCCCAACAGTTGCGCAGCCTGAATGGCGAATGGG
[124 nt withheld, positions 7340-7463]
C
[91 nt withheld, positions 7465-7555]
A
[49 nt withheld, positions 7557-7605]
CCTTTGACGTTGGAGTCCACGTTCTTT
[37 nt withheld, positions 7633-7669]
ACCCTATCTCGGTCTATTCTTTTGATTTATAAGGGATTTTGCCGATTTCGGCCTATTGGTTAAAAAATGA
GCTGATTTAACAAAAATTTAACGCGAATTTTAACAAAATATTAACGCTTACAATTTAGGTGGCACTTTTC
GGGGAAATGTGCGCGGAACCCCTATTTGTTTATTTTTCTAAATACATTCAAATATGTATCCGCTCATGAG
ACAATAACCCTGATAAATGCTTCAATAATATTGAAAAAGGAAGAGTATGAGTATTCAACATTTCCGTGTC
GCCCTTATTCCCTTTTTTGCGGCATTTTGCCTTCCTGTTTTTGCTCACCCAGAAACGCTGGTGAAAGTAA
AAGATGCTGAAGATCAGTTGGGTGCACGAGTGGGTTACATCGAACTGGATCTCAACAGCGGTAAGATCCT
TGAGAGTTTTCGCCCCGAAGAACGTTTTCCAATGATGAGCACTTTTAAAGTTCTGCTATGTGGCGCGGTA
TTATCCCGTATTGACGCCGGGCAAGAGCAACTCGGTCGCCGCATACACTATTCTCAGAATGACTTGGTTG
AGTACTCACCAGTCACAGAAAAGCATCTTACGGATGGCATGACAGTAAGAGAATTATGCAGTGCTGCCAT
AACCATGAGTGATAACACTGCGGCCAACTTACTTCTGACAACGATCGGAGGACCGAAGGAGCTAACCGCT
TTTTTGCACAACATGGGGGATCATGTAACTCGCCTTGATCGTTGGGAACCGGAGCTGAATGAAGCCATAC
CAAACGACGAGCGTGACACCACGATGCCTGTAGCAATGGCAACAACGTTGCGCAAACTATTAACTGGCGA
ACTACTTACTCTAGCTTCCCGGCAACAATTAATAGACTGGATGGAGGCGGATAAAGTTGCAGGACCACTT
CTGCGCTCGGCCCTTCCGGCTGGCTGGTTTATTGCTGATAAATCTGGAGCCGGTGAGCGTGGGTCTCGCG
GTATCATTGCAGCACTGGGGCCAGATGGTAAGCCCTCCCGTATCGTAGTTATCTACACGACGGGGAGTCA
GGCAACTATGGATGAACGAAATAGACAGATCGCTGAGATAGGTGCCTCACTGATTAAGCATTGGTAACTG
TCAGACCAAGTTTACTCATATATACTTTAGATTGATTTAAAACTTCATTTTTAATTTAAAAGGATCTAGG
TGAAGATCCTTTTTGATAATCTCATGACCAAAATCCCTTAACGTGAGTTTTCGTTCCACTGAGCGTCAGA
CCCCGTAGAAAAGATCAAAGGATCTTCTTGAGATCCTTTTTTTCTGCGCGTAATCTGCTGCTTGCAAACA
AAAAAACCACCGCTACCAGCGGTGGTTTGTTTGCCGGATCAAGAGCTACCAACTCTTTTTCCGAAGGTAA
CTGGCTTCAGCAGAGCGCAGATACCAAATACTGTTCTTCTAGTGTAGCCGTAGTTAGGCCACCACTTCAA
GAACTCTGTAGCACCGCCTACATACCTCGCTCTGCTAATCCTGTTACCAGTGGCTGCTGCCAGTGGCGAT
AAGTCGTGTCTTACCGGGTTGGACTCAAGACGATAGTTACCGGATAAGGCGCAGCGGTCGGGCTGAACGG
GGGGTTCGTGCACACAGCCCAGCTTGGAGCGAACGACCTACACCGAACTGAGATACCTACAGCGTGAGCT
ATGAGAAAGCGCCACGCTTCCCGAAGAGAGAAAGGCGGACAGGTATCCGGTAAGCGGCAGGGTCGGAACA
GGAGAGCGCACGAGGGAGCTTCCAGGGGGAAACGCCTGGTATCTTTATAGTCCTGTCGGGTTTCGCCACC
TCTGACTTGAGCGTCGATTTTTGTGATGCTCGTCAGGGGGGCGGAGCCTATGGAAAAACGCCAGCAACGC
GGCCTTTTTACGGTTCCTGGCCTTTTGCTGGCCTTTTGCTCACATGTTCTTTCCTGCGTTATCCCCTGAT
TCTGTGGATAACCGTATTACCGCCTTTGAGTGAGCTGATACCGCTCGCCGCAGCCGAACGACCGAGCGCA
GCGAGTCAGTGAGCGAGGAAGCGGAAGAGCGCCCAATACGCAAACCGCCTCTCCCCGCGCGTTGGCCGAT
TCATTAATGCAGCTGGCACGACAGGTTTCCCGACTGGAAAGCGGGCAGTGAGCGCAACGCAATTAATGTG
AGTTAGCTCACTCATTAGGCACCCCAGGCTTTACACTTTATGCTTCCGGCTCGTATGTTGTGTGGAATTG
TGAGCGGATAACAATTTCACACAGGAAACAGCTATGACCATGATTACGCCAAGCGCGCAATTAACCCTCA
CTAAAGGGAACAAAAGCTGGAGCTGCAAGCTT
Features (pLannotate 1.2.2; 33 found; start..end, strand, type, name):
      3..229     +  promoter       RSV promoter: Rous sarcoma virus enhancer/promoter
    230..410     +  LTR            5' LTR (truncated): truncated 5' long terminal repeat (LTR) from HIV-1
    457..582     +  misc_feature   HIV-1 Ψ: packaging signal of human immunodeficiency virus type 1
    566..929     +  CDS            HIV-1 gag (fragment): gag protein from human immunodeficiency virus 1; gag
   1075..1308    +  misc_feature   RRE: The Rev response element (RRE) of HIV-1 allows for Rev-dependent mRNA export from the nucleus to the cytoplasm.
   1685..1785    +  CDS            Rev (fragment): human immunodeficiency virus 1 (HIV-1) Rev protein; rev; enhances nuclear export of unspliced and incompletely spliced viral mRNAs
   1803..1920    +  misc_feature   cPPT/CTS: central polypurine tract and central termination sequence of HIV-1
   1929..1949    +  protein_bind   attB4: mutant version of attB; core recombination site for the Gateway® BP reaction BP Clonase™
   1969..2180    +  promoter       EF-1α core promoter: core promoter for human elongation factor EF-1α
   2181..2290    +  intron         EF-1α intron A (fragment): intron upstream of the start codon of human EF-1α
   2916..3119    +  intron         EF-1α intron A: truncated intron upstream of the start codon of human EF-1α
   3128..3152    +  protein_bind   attB1: mutant version of attB; recombination site for the Gateway® BP reaction BP Clonase™
   3159..4808    +  CDS            LUCI_PHOPY: Experimental evidence at protein level: Swiss-Prot protein existence level 1. Produces green light with a wavelength of 562 nm. From Photinus pyralis (Common eastern firefly) (Lampyris pyralis).
   4815..4835    -  protein_bind   attB2: mutant version of attB; core recombination site for the Gateway® BP reaction BP Clonase™
   4948..5410    +  misc_feature   IRES: internal ribosome entry site (IRES) of the encephalomyocarditis virus (EMCV)
   5424..5822    +  CDS            BSD: blasticidin S deaminase; Aspergillus terreus BSD; confers resistance to blasticidin
   5823..5843    -  protein_bind   attB3: mutant version of attB; core recombination site for the Gateway® BP reaction BP Clonase™
   5856..6444    +  misc_feature   WPRE: woodchuck hepatitis virus posttranscriptional regulatory element
   6511..6530    +  misc_feature   cPPT/CTS (fragment): central polypurine tract and central termination sequence of HIV-1
   6532..6765    +  LTR            3' LTR (ΔU3): self-inactivating 3' long terminal repeat (LTR) from HIV-1
   6837..6958    +  polyA_signal   SV40 poly(A) signal: SV40 polyadenylation signal
   6998..7133    +  rep_origin     SV40 ori: SV40 origin of replication
   7154..7172    -  promoter       T7 promoter: promoter for bacteriophage T7 RNA polymerase
   7180..7335    +  CDS            lacZα (fragment): LacZα fragment of β-galactosidase; lacZ fragment
   7340..7768    +  rep_origin     f1 ori (sequence partly withheld): f1 bacteriophage origin of replication; arrow indicates direction of (+) strand synthesis
   7821..7925    +  promoter       AmpR promoter: bla
   7926..8786    +  CDS            AmpR: β-lactamase; bla; confers resistance to ampicillin, carbenicillin, and related antibiotics
   8957..9545    +  rep_origin     ori: high-copy-number ColE1/pMB1/pBR322/pUC origin of replication
   9728..9820    +  CDS            lacI (fragment): lac repressor; lacI; The lac repressor binds to the lac operator to inhibit transcription in E. coli. This inhibition can be relieved by adding lactose or isopropyl-β-D-thiogalactopyranoside (IPTG).
   9833..9854    +  protein_bind   CAP binding site: CAP binding activates transcription in the presence of cAMP. E. coli catabolite activator protein
   9869..9899    +  promoter       lac promoter: promoter for the E. coli lac operon
   9907..9923    +  protein_bind   lac operator: The lac repressor binds to the lac operator to inhibit transcription in E. coli. This inhibition can be relieved by adding lactose or isopropyl-β-D-thiogalactopyranoside (IPTG). lac repressor encoded by lacI
   9968..9986    +  promoter       T3 promoter: promoter for bacteriophage T3 RNA polymerase
