[The description below was written by a language model from this plasmid's Addgene catalogue record and pLannotate feature annotations shown in this document.]
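Description:
pLenti-EF1a-Luciferase-IRES-Blast-WPRE is a 10,011 bp HIV-1-based lentiviral transfer vector for delivering a luciferase reporter together with a blasticidin selection marker into mammalian cells. It is propagated in E. coli as a high-copy plasmid through a ColE1/pUC-type origin and selected with ampicillin (AmpR, β-lactamase). The backbone also carries an f1 origin, an SV40 origin and poly(A) signal, and remnants of a lac/T3/T7 cloning region. The viral portion has a third-generation layout: an RSV promoter drives a truncated 5' LTR, followed by the Ψ packaging signal with a gag fragment, the Rev response element for Rev-dependent export of the genomic RNA, and the cPPT/CTS. A ΔU3 3' LTR makes the integrated provirus self-inactivating.

The payload was assembled by multisite Gateway recombination, as shown by the attB4, attB1, attB2 and attB3 sites flanking its modules. The human EF-1α core promoter with its intron A drives a single bicistronic transcript. This transcript encodes firefly (Photinus pyralis) luciferase, then an EMCV IRES that permits cap-independent translation of blasticidin S deaminase (BSD), so drug resistance is linked to reporter expression. A WPRE downstream enhances transcript stability and expression.

The catalogue entry lists a second insert described as neomycin under a PGK promoter, but the annotated sequence contains neither element. The feature table instead matches the plasmid name and stated purpose, with IRES-driven blasticidin resistance. The construct is suited to producing lentivirus for generating stable, blasticidin-selected cell lines that express luciferase constitutively, for example for bioluminescence assays, although the record does not name a specific application.
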