Addgene plasmid #108542: pLenti-EF1a-Luciferase-IRES-Blast-WPRE
Purpose: Lentivirus vector expressing Luciferase with blasticidin resistance
Depositing lab: Javier Alcudia. Depositing organization: Stanford University.
Backbone
  Vector backbone: pLenti
  Backbone size w/o insert (bp): 5000
  Total vector size (bp): 10011
  Vector type: Lentiviral
Growth in bacteria
  Bacterial resistance: Ampicillin, 100 μg/mL
  Growth temperature: 37°C
  Growth strain: NEB Stable
  Copy number: High Copy
Gene/Insert 1
  Gene/Insert name: Luciferase
  Promoter: EF1apha
  Cloning method: Gateway Cloning
  Sequencing primers: 5′ TCAAGCCTCAGACAGTGGTTC; 3′ CATTAAAGCAGCGTATCC
Gene/Insert 2
  Gene/Insert name: Neomycin
  Promoter: PGK
  Cloning method: Gateway Cloning
  Sequencing primers: 5′ TCAAGCCTCAGACAGTGGTTC; 3′ CATTAAAGCAGCGTATCC
Terms and licenses: Academic/Nonprofit Terms; Industry Terms: Not Available to Industry
How to cite: pLenti-EF1a-Luciferase-IRES-Blast-WPRE was a gift from Javier Alcudia (Addgene plasmid # 108542 ; http://n2t.net/addgene:108542 ; RRID:Addgene_108542)
